Addgene plasmid #26112: PGL3-NOXA-N1
Depositing lab: Yihong Ye. Depositing organization: National Institute of Diabetes & Digestive & Kidney Diseases (NIDDK). Publication: ERAD inhibitors integrate ER stress with an epigenetic mechanism to activate BH3-only protein NOXA in cancer cells. Wang Q, Mora-Jensen H, Weniger MA, Perez-Galan P, Wolford C, Hai T, Ron D, Chen W, Trenkle W, Wiestner A, Ye Y. Proc Natl Acad Sci U S A. 2009 Feb 17. 106(7):2200-5. 10.1073/pnas.0807611106 PubMed 19164757.
Backbone
  Vector backbone: pGL3
  Backbone size w/o insert (bp): 5000
  Vector type: Mammalian Expression, Luciferase
Growth in bacteria
  Bacterial resistance: Ampicillin, 100 μg/mL
  Growth temperature: 37°C
  Growth strain: DH5alpha
  Copy number: High Copy
Gene/Insert
  Gene/Insert name: NOXA N1 (alt names: NOXA promoter N1; PMAIP1)
  Species: H. sapiens (human)
  Insert size (bp): 243
  GenBank ID: NM_021127
  Entrez Gene: PMAIP1 (a.k.a. APR, NOXA)
  Cloning method: Restriction Enzyme; 5′ cloning site SacI (not destroyed); 3′ cloning site BglII (not destroyed)
  Sequencing primers: 5′ CGAGCTC TCGGGAGCGTGTCCGGGCA
Terms and licenses: Academic/Nonprofit Terms; Industry Terms: Not Available to Industry
How to cite: PGL3-NOXA-N1 was a gift from Yihong Ye (Addgene plasmid # 26112 ; http://n2t.net/addgene:26112 ; RRID:Addgene_26112)
