[The description below was written by a language model from this plasmid's Addgene catalogue record.]
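Description:
PGL3-NOXA-N1 is a luciferase reporter plasmid built on the pGL3 backbone (about 5 kb without insert) and intended for transfection into mammalian cells. It is propagated in E. coli as a high-copy plasmid under ampicillin selection. The record provides no feature table, so the exact pGL3 variant and the individual backbone elements (origin, polyadenylation signals, any enhancer) are not stated. pGL3-series vectors generally carry a firefly luciferase coding sequence downstream of a multiple cloning site into which candidate regulatory DNA is placed.

The insert is a 243 bp human fragment designated NOXA N1, described as a NOXA promoter fragment from PMAIP1, the gene encoding the pro-apoptotic BH3-only protein NOXA. It was cloned between SacI and BglII sites, both of which remain intact, so the fragment can be excised or exchanged. In this arrangement the promoter fragment is expected to drive luciferase transcription, making light output a readout of the fragment's transcriptional activity. The "N1" label suggests it is one of a series of promoter fragments, though the record does not define its boundaries relative to the transcription start site or list related constructs.

The associated publication concerns how inhibitors of ER-associated degradation link ER stress to an epigenetic mechanism that activates NOXA in cancer cells. This is consistent with use of the plasmid in reporter assays that measure NOXA promoter responsiveness to such treatments and help map the regulatory regions involved.
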