>Addgene plasmid #26112 | PGL3-NOXA-N1 | addgene partial sequence | sequence record 32174 | 26112 with RVprimer3
TTTCTCTATCGATAGGTACCGAGCTCTCGGGAGCGTGTCCGGGCAGGTCGCGCTCAGCGGGGTACTTCCC
CGCCCGCGTCCCGCGTCCGCTCCCATAACGCCGTCTGCGGGGCGGGGACAGGGGCGGGGACAGGGGCGGG
CCGGGCGTCTAGTTTCCCTACGTCACCAGGGAAGTTCTCACTGGACAAAAGCGTGGTCTCTGGCGCGGGG
ATCTCAGAGTTTCCCGGGCACTCACCGTGTGTAGTTGGCATCTCCGCGCGTCCGGACACAGATCTGCGAT
CTAAGTAAGCTTGGCATTCCGGTACTGTTGGTAAAGCCACCATGGAAGACGCCAAAAACATAAAGAAAGG
CCCGGCGCCATTCTATCCGCTGGAAGATGGAACCGCTGGAGAGCAACTGCATAAGGCTATGAAGAGATAC
GCCCTGGTTCCTGGAACAATTGCTTTTACAGATGCACATATCGAGGTGGACATCACTTACGCTGAGTACT
TCGAAATGTCCGTTCGGTTGGCAGAAGCTATGAAACGATATGGGCTGAATACAAATCACAGAATCGTCGT
ATGCAGTGAAAACTCTCTTCAATTCTTTATGCCGGTGTTGGGCGCGTTATTTATCGGAGTTGCAGTTGCG
CCCGCGAACGACATTTATAATGAACGTGAATTGCTCAACAGTATGGGCATTTCGCAGCCTACCGTGGTGT
TCGTTTCCAAAAAGGGGTTGCAAAAAATTTTGAACGTGCAAAAAAAGCTCCCAATCATCCAAAAAATTAT
TATCATGGATTCTAAAACGGATTACCAGGGATTTCAGTCGATGTACACGTTCGTCACATCTCATCTACCT
CCCGGTTTTAATGAATACGATTTTGTGCCAGAGTCCTTCGATAGGGACAA
